>Addgene plasmid #39189 | pFB-Sec-NH | addgene partial sequence | sequence record 52731 | polyhedrin-forward
TTCGTACAGTTTTGTATAAAAAAACCTATAAATATTCCGGATTATTCATACCGTCCCACCATCGGGCGCG
GATCTAAAACATGGTAAGCGCTATTGTTTTATATGTGCTTTTGGCGGCGGCGGCGCATTCTGCCTTTGCG
GCCGCCATGGGCCACCATCATCATCATCATTCTTCTGGTGTAGATCTGGGTACCGAGAACCTGTACTTCC
AATCCATAAGCTAGCTTCTCCTCCTGAAAGATCCATAACTTCGTATAGCATACATTATACGAAGTTATGC
GGCCGCGACGTCCACATATACCTGCCGTTCACTATTATTTAGTGAAATGAGATATTATGATATTTTCTGA
ATTGTGATTAAAAAGGCAACTTTATGCCCATGCAACAGAAACTATAAAAAATACAGAGAATGAAAAGAAA
CAGATAGATTTTTTAGTTCTTTAGGCCCGTAGTCTGCAAATCCTTTTATGATTTTCTATCAAACAAAAGA
GGAAAATAGACCAGTTGCAATCCAAACGAGAGTCTAATAGAATGAGGTCGAAAAGTAAATCGCGCGGGTT
TGTTACTGATAAAGCAGGCAAGACCTAAAATGTGTAAAGGGCAAAGTGTATACTTTGGCGTCACCCCTTA
CATATTTTAGGTCTTTTTTTATTGTGCGTAACTAACTTGCCATCTTCAAACAGGAGGGCTGGAAGAAGCA
GACCGCTAACACAGTACATAAAAAAGGAGACATGAACGATGAACATCAAAAAGTTTGCAAAACAAGCAAC
AGTATTAACCTTTACTACCGCACTGCTGGCAGGAGGCGCAACTCAATCGTTTGCGAAAGAAACGAACAAA
GCATATAAGAACATACGCATTCC
