>Addgene plasmid #39189 | pFB-Sec-NH | addgene partial sequence | sequence record 55550 | fbac-2 5'-gggaggttttttaaagcaagtaaa-3'
CTGATTATGATCCTCTAGTACTTCTCGACAAGCTTGTCGAGACTGCAGGCTCTAGATTCGAAAGCGGCCG
CGGGAATTCGGATCCGTATCCACCTTTACTTACTAGTAAACTCCTCGAAAAGTGCCACCTGACGTCAATG
CCAATAGGATATCGGCATTTTCTTTTGCGTTTTTATTTGTTAACTGTTAATTGTCCTTGTTCAAGGATGC
TGTCTTTGACAACAGATGTTTTCTTGCCTTTGATGTTCAGCAGGAAGCTAGGCGCAAACGTTGATTGTTT
GTCTGCGTAGAATCCTCTGTTTGTCATATAGCTTGTAATCACGACATTGTTTCCTTTCGCTTGAGGTACA
GCGAAGTGTGAGTAAGTAAAGGTTACATCGTTAGGATCAAGATCCATTTTTAACACAAGGCCAGTTTTGT
TCAGCGGCTTGTATGGGCCAGTTAAAGAATTAGAAACATAACCAAGCATGTAAATATCGTTAGACGTAAT
GCCGTCAATCGTCATTTTTGATCCGCGGGAGTCAGTGAACAGGTACCATTTGCCGTTCATTTTAAAGACG
TTCGCGCGTTCAATTTCATCTGTTACTGTGTTAGATGCAATCAGCGGTTTCATCACTTTTTTCAGTGTGT
AATCATCGTTTAGCTCAATCATACCGAGAGCGCCGTTTGCTAACTCAGCCGTGCGTTTTTTATCGCTTTG
CAGAAGTTTTTGACTTTCTTGACGGAAGAATGATGTGCTTTTGCCATAGTATGCTTTGTTAAATAAAGAT
TCTTCGCCTTGGTAGCCATCTTCAGTTCCAGTGTTTGCTTCAAATACTAAGTATTTGTGGCCTTTATCTT
CTACGTAGTGAGGATCTCTCAGCGTATGGTTGTCGCCTGAGCTGTAGTTGCCTTCATCGATGAACTGCTG
TACATTTTGATACGTTTTTCCGTCACCGTCAAAGATTGATTTATAATCCTCTACACCGTTGATGTTCAAA
GAGCTGTCTGATGCTGATACGTTAACTTGTGCAGT
