[The description below was written by a language model from this plasmid's Addgene catalogue record.]
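Description:
pFB-Sec-NH is an empty backbone vector from the SGC intended for protein expression in the baculovirus system. It carries no insert; the alternative name recorded for the insert field, "fast back", and the "pFB" prefix suggest that it belongs to the FastBac-style family of baculovirus donor plasmids, in which a cloned expression cassette is moved into a baculoviral genome to generate recombinant virus for infecting insect cells. The record itself does not list transposition elements, the promoter driving expression, the origin of replication or any other annotated features, so those details cannot be confirmed here. The plasmid is propagated in E. coli under ampicillin selection, and its copy number is listed as unknown.

The defining feature of the backbone is its N-terminal fusion module, described as Signal-His6-TEV. A gene cloned in frame downstream would be expressed with a secretion signal peptide that directs the product into the secretory pathway, followed by a hexahistidine tag for immobilised metal affinity purification and a TEV protease recognition site that allows the tag to be cleaved off after purification. The identity of the signal peptide is not stated. This arrangement suits the production of secreted or extracellular-domain proteins, which can benefit from the folding, disulfide bond formation and glycosylation available in the secretory pathway of insect cells, with the product recoverable from the culture medium. The cloning method and sequencing primers are recorded as unknown, so the record does not indicate how inserts are meant to be introduced.
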