Addgene plasmid #39189: pFB-Sec-NH
Purpose: (Empty Backbone) SGC Empty backbone for baculovirus expression
Depositing lab: Nicola Burgess-Brown. Depositing organization: University of Oxford.
Backbone
  Vector backbone: pFB-Sec-NH
  Backbone manufacturer: SGC
  Vector type: Baculovirus
Growth in bacteria
  Bacterial resistance: Ampicillin, 100 μg/mL
  Growth temperature: 37°C
  Growth strain: Mach1
  Copy number: Unknown
Gene/Insert
  Gene/Insert name: none (alt name: fast back)
  Tag / fusion protein: Signal-His6-TEV (N terminal on backbone)
  Cloning method: Unknown
  Sequencing primers: 5′ unknown; 3′ unknown
Terms and licenses: Academic/Nonprofit Terms; Industry Terms: Not Available to Industry
How to cite: pFB-Sec-NH was a gift from Nicola Burgess-Brown (Addgene plasmid # 39189 ; http://n2t.net/addgene:39189 ; RRID:Addgene_39189)
